>Addgene plasmid #195541 | pJT342 Lenti pEF-dCas9-3XFLAG-RYBP + MGA1+2-T2A-tagBFP-P2A-Blast | addgene full sequence | sequence record 387188 | Addgene NGS Result
GACCCCCGCCCATTGACGTCAATAATGACGTATGTTCCCATAGTAACGCCAATAGGGACTTTCCATTGAC
GTCAATGGGTGGAGTATTTACGGTAAACTGCCCACTTGGCAGTACATCAAGTGTATCATATGCCAAGTAC
GCCCCCTATTGACGTCAATGACGGTAAATGGCCCGCCTGGCATTATGCCCAGTACATGACCTTATGGGAC
TTTCCTACTTGGCAGTACATCTACGTATTAGTCATCGCTATTACCATGGTGATGCGGTTTTGGCAGTACA
TCAATGGGCGTGGATAGCGGTTTGACTCACGGGGATTTCCAAGTCTCCACCCCATTGACGTCAATGGGAG
TTTGTTTTGGCACCAAAATCAACGGGACTTTCCAAAATGTCGTAACAACTCCGCCCCATTGACGCAAATG
GGCGGTAGGCGTGTACGGTGGGAGGTCTATATAAGCAGCGCGTTTTGCCTGTACTGGGTCTCTCTGGTTA
GACCAGATCTGAGCCTGGGAGCTCTCTGGCTAACTAGGGAACCCACTGCTTAAGCCTCAATAAAGCTTGC
CTTGAGTGCTTCAAGTAGTGTGTGCCCGTCTGTTGTGTGACTCTGGTAACTAGAGATCCCTCAGACCCTT
TTAGTCAGTGTGGAAAATCTCTAGCAGTGGCGCCCGAACAGGGACTTGAAAGCGAAAGGGAAACCAGAGG
AGCTCTCTCGACGCAGGACTCGGCTTGCTGAAGCGCGCACGGCAAGAGGCGAGGGGCGGCGACTGGTGAG
TACGCCAAAAATTTTGACTAGCGGAGGCTAGAAGGAGAGAGATGGGTGCGAGAGCGTCAGTATTAAGCGG
GGGAGAATTAGATCGCGATGGGAAAAAATTCGGTTAAGGCCAGGGGGAAAGAAAAAATATAAATTAAAAC
ATATAGTATGGGCAAGCAGGGAGCTAGAACGATTCGCAGTTAATCCTGGCCTGTTAGAAACATCAGAAGG
CTGTAGACAAATACTGGGACAGCTACAACCATCCCTTCAGACAGGATCAGAAGAACTTAGATCATTATAT
AATACAGTAGCAACCCTCTATTGTGTGCATCAAAGGATAGAGATAAAAGACACCAAGGAAGCTTTAGACA
AGATAGAGGAAGAGCAAAACAAAAGTAAGACCACCGCACAGCAAGCGGCCGCTGATCTTCAGACCTGGAG
GAGGAGATATGAGGGACAATTGGAGAAGTGAATTATATAAATATAAAGTAGTAAAAATTGAACCATTAGG
AGTAGCACCCACCAAGGCAAAGAGAAGAGTGGTGCAGAGAGAAAAAAGAGCAGTGGGAATAGGAGCTTTG
TTCCTTGGGTTCTTGGGAGCAGCAGGAAGCACTATGGGCGCAGCGTCAATGACGCTGACGGTACAGGCCA
GACAATTATTGTCTGGTATAGTGCAGCAGCAGAACAATTTGCTGAGGGCTATTGAGGCGCAACAGCATCT
GTTGCAACTCACAGTCTGGGGCATCAAGCAGCTCCAGGCAAGAATCCTGGCTGTGGAAAGATACCTAAAG
GATCAACAGCTCCTGGGGATTTGGGGTTGCTCTGGAAAACTCATTTGCACCACTGCTGTGCCTTGGAATG
CTAGTTGGAGTAATAAATCTCTGGAACAGATTTGGAATCACACGACCTGGATGGAGTGGGACAGAGAAAT
TAACAATTACACAAGCTTAATACACTCCTTAATTGAAGAATCGCAAAACCAGCAAGAAAAGAATGAACAA
GAATTATTGGAATTAGATAAATGGGCAAGTTTGTGGAATTGGTTTAACATAACAAATTGGCTGTGGTATA
TAAAATTATTCATAATGATAGTAGGAGGCTTGGTAGGTTTAAGAATAGTTTTTGCTGTACTTTCTATAGT
GAATAGAGTTAGGCAGGGATATTCACCATTATCGTTTCAGACCCACCTCCCAACCCCGAGGGGACCCGAC
AGGCCCGAAGGAATAGAAGAAGAAGGTGGAGAGAGAGACAGAGACAGATCCATTCGATTAGTGAACGGAT
CGGCACTGCGTGCGCCAATTCTGCAGACAAATGGCAGTATTCATCCACAATTTTAAAAGAAAAGGGGGGA
TTGGGGGGTACAGTGCAGGGGAAAGAATAGTAGACATAATAGCAACAGACATACAAACTAAAGAATTACA
AAAACAAATTACAAAAATTCAAAATTTTCGGGTTTATTACAGGGACAGCAGAGATCCAGTTTGGTTAATT
AGCTAGCTGCAAAGATGGATAAAGTTTTAAACAGAGAGGAATCTTTGCAGCTAATGGACCTTCTAGGTCT
TGAAAGGAGTGGGAATTGGCTCCGGTGCCCGTCAGTGGGCAGAGCGCACATCGCCCACAGTCCCCGAGAA
GTTGGGGGGAGGGGTCGGCAATTGAACCGGTGCCTAGAGAAGGTGGCGCGGGGTAAACTGGGAAAGTGAT
GTCGTGTACTGGCTCCGCCTTTTTCCCGAGGGTGGGGGAGAACCGTATATAAGTGCAGTAGTCGCCGTGA
ACGTTCTTTTTCGCAACGGGTTTGCCGCCAGAACACAGGTAAGTGCCGTGTGTGGTTCCCGCGGGCCTGG
CCTCTTTACGGGTTATGGCCCTTGCGTGCCTTGAATTACTTCCACCTGGCTGCAGTACGTGATTCTTGAT
CCCGAGCTTCGGGTTGGAAGTGGGTGGGAGAGTTCGAGGCCTTGCGCTTAAGGAGCCCCTTCGCCTCGTG
CTTGAGTTGAGGCCTGGCCTGGGCGCTGGGGCCGCCGCGTGCGAATCTGGTGGCACCTTCGCGCCTGTCT
CGCTGCTTTCGATAAGTCTCTAGCCATTTAAAATTTTTGATGACCTGCTGCGACGCTTTTTTTCTGGCAA
GATAGTCTTGTAAATGCGGGCCAAGATCTGCACACTGGTATTTCGGTTTTTGGGGCCGCGGGCGGCGACG
GGGCCCGTGCGTCCCAGCGCACATGTTCGGCGAGGCGGGGCCTGCGAGCGCGGCCACCGAGAATCGGACG
GGGGTAGTCTCAAGCTGGCCGGCCTGCTCTGGTGCCTGGCCTCGCGCCGCCGTGTATCGCCCCGCCCTGG
GCGGCAAGGCTGGCCCGGTCGGCACCAGTTGCGTGAGCGGAAAGATGGCCGCTTCCCGGCCCTGCTGCAG
GGAGCTCAAAATGGAGGACGCGGCGCTCGGGAGAGCGGGCGGGTGAGTCACCCACACAAAGGAAAAGGGC
CTTTCCGTCCTCAGCCGTCGCTTCATGTGACTCCACGGAGTACCGGGCGCCGTCCAGGCACCTCGATTAG
TTCTCGAGCTTTTGGAGTACGTCGTCTTTAGGTTGGGGGGAGGGGTTTTATGCGATGGAGTTTCCCCACA
CTGAGTGGGTGGAGACTGAAGTTAGGCCAGCTTGGCACTTGATGTAATTCTCCTTGGAATTTGCCCTTTT
TGAGTTTGGATCTTGGTTCATTCTCAAGCCTCAGACAGTGGTTCAAAGTTTTTTTCTTCCATTTCAGGTG
TCGTGACGTACGGCCACCATGAAAAGGCCGGCGGCCACGAAAAAGGCCGGCCAGGCAAAAAAGAAAAAGG
ACAAGAAGTACAGCATCGGCCTGGCCATCGGCACCAACTCTGTGGGCTGGGCCGTGATCACCGACGAGTA
CAAGGTGCCCAGCAAGAAATTCAAGGTGCTGGGCAACACCGACCGGCACAGCATCAAGAAGAACCTGATC
GGAGCCCTGCTGTTCGACAGCGGCGAAACAGCCGAGGCCACCCGGCTGAAGAGAACCGCCAGAAGAAGAT
ACACCAGACGGAAGAACCGGATCTGCTATCTGCAAGAGATCTTCAGCAACGAGATGGCCAAGGTGGACGA
CAGCTTCTTCCACAGACTGGAAGAGTCCTTCCTGGTGGAAGAGGATAAGAAGCACGAGCGGCACCCCATC
TTCGGCAACATCGTGGACGAGGTGGCCTACCACGAGAAGTACCCCACCATCTACCACCTGAGAAAGAAAC
TGGTGGACAGCACCGACAAGGCCGACCTGCGGCTGATCTATCTGGCCCTGGCCCACATGATCAAGTTCCG
GGGCCACTTCCTGATCGAGGGCGACCTGAACCCCGACAACAGCGACGTGGACAAGCTGTTCATCCAGCTG
GTGCAGACCTACAACCAGCTGTTCGAGGAAAACCCCATCAACGCCAGCGGCGTGGACGCCAAGGCCATCC
TGTCTGCCAGACTGAGCAAGAGCAGACGGCTGGAAAATCTGATCGCCCAGCTGCCCGGCGAGAAGAAGAA
TGGCCTGTTCGGCAACCTGATTGCCCTGAGCCTGGGCCTGACCCCCAACTTCAAGAGCAACTTCGACCTG
GCCGAGGATGCCAAACTGCAGCTGAGCAAGGACACCTACGACGACGACCTGGACAACCTGCTGGCCCAGA
TCGGCGACCAGTACGCCGACCTGTTTCTGGCCGCCAAGAACCTGTCCGACGCCATCCTGCTGAGCGACAT
CCTGAGAGTGAACACCGAGATCACCAAGGCCCCCCTGAGCGCCTCTATGATCAAGAGATACGACGAGCAC
CACCAGGACCTGACCCTGCTGAAAGCTCTCGTGCGGCAGCAGCTGCCTGAGAAGTACAAAGAGATTTTCT
TCGACCAGAGCAAGAACGGCTACGCCGGCTACATTGACGGCGGAGCCAGCCAGGAAGAGTTCTACAAGTT
CATCAAGCCCATCCTGGAAAAGATGGACGGCACCGAGGAACTGCTCGTGAAGCTGAACAGAGAGGACCTG
CTGCGGAAGCAGCGGACCTTCGACAACGGCAGCATCCCCCACCAGATCCACCTGGGAGAGCTGCACGCCA
TTCTGCGGCGGCAGGAAGATTTTTACCCATTCCTGAAGGACAACCGGGAAAAGATCGAGAAGATCCTGAC
CTTCCGCATCCCCTACTACGTGGGCCCTCTGGCCAGGGGAAACAGCAGATTCGCCTGGATGACCAGAAAG
AGCGAGGAAACCATCACCCCCTGGAACTTCGAGGAAGTGGTGGACAAGGGCGCTTCCGCCCAGAGCTTCA
TCGAGCGGATGACCAACTTCGATAAGAACCTGCCCAACGAGAAGGTGCTGCCCAAGCACAGCCTGCTGTA
CGAGTACTTCACCGTGTATAACGAGCTGACCAAAGTGAAATACGTGACCGAGGGAATGAGAAAGCCCGCC
TTCCTGAGCGGCGAGCAGAAAAAGGCCATCGTGGACCTGCTGTTCAAGACCAACCGGAAAGTGACCGTGA
AGCAGCTGAAAGAGGACTACTTCAAGAAAATCGAGTGCTTCGACTCCGTGGAAATCTCCGGCGTGGAAGA
TCGGTTCAACGCCTCCCTGGGCACATACCACGATCTGCTGAAAATTATCAAGGACAAGGACTTCCTGGAC
AATGAGGAAAACGAGGACATTCTGGAAGATATCGTGCTGACCCTGACACTGTTTGAGGACAGAGAGATGA
TCGAGGAACGGCTGAAAACCTATGCCCACCTGTTCGACGACAAAGTGATGAAGCAGCTGAAGCGGCGGAG
ATACACCGGCTGGGGCAGGCTGAGCCGGAAGCTGATCAACGGCATCCGGGACAAGCAGTCCGGCAAGACA
ATCCTGGATTTCCTGAAGTCCGACGGCTTCGCCAACAGAAACTTCATGCAGCTGATCCACGACGACAGCC
TGACCTTTAAAGAGGACATCCAGAAAGCCCAGGTGTCCGGCCAGGGCGATAGCCTGCACGAGCACATTGC
CAATCTGGCCGGCAGCCCCGCCATTAAGAAGGGCATCCTGCAGACAGTGAAGGTGGTGGACGAGCTCGTG
AAAGTGATGGGCCGGCACAAGCCCGAGAACATCGTGATCGAAATGGCCAGAGAGAACCAGACCACCCAGA
AGGGACAGAAGAACAGCCGCGAGAGAATGAAGCGGATCGAAGAGGGCATCAAAGAGCTGGGCAGCCAGAT
CCTGAAAGAACACCCCGTGGAAAACACCCAGCTGCAGAACGAGAAGCTGTACCTGTACTACCTGCAGAAT
GGGCGGGATATGTACGTGGACCAGGAACTGGACATCAACCGGCTGTCCGACTACGATGTGGACCACATCG
TGCCTCAGAGCTTTCTGAAGGACGACTCCATCGACAACAAGGTGCTGACCAGAAGCGACAAGGCCCGGGG
CAAGAGCGACAACGTGCCCTCCGAAGAGGTCGTGAAGAAGATGAAGAACTACTGGCGGCAGCTGCTGAAC
GCCAAGCTGATTACCCAGAGAAAGTTCGACAATCTGACCAAGGCCGAGAGAGGCGGCCTGAGCGAACTGG
ATAAGGCCGGCTTCATCAAGAGACAGCTGGTGGAAACCCGGCAGATCACAAAGCACGTGGCACAGATCCT
GGACTCCCGGATGAACACTAAGTACGACGAGAATGACAAGCTGATCCGGGAAGTGAAAGTGATCACCCTG
AAGTCCAAGCTGGTGTCCGATTTCCGGAAGGATTTCCAGTTTTACAAAGTGCGCGAGATCAACAACTACC
ACCACGCCCACGACGCCTACCTGAACGCCGTCGTGGGAACCGCCCTGATCAAAAAGTACCCTAAGCTGGA
AAGCGAGTTCGTGTACGGCGACTACAAGGTGTACGACGTGCGGAAGATGATCGCCAAGAGCGAGCAGGAA
ATCGGCAAGGCTACCGCCAAGTACTTCTTCTACAGCAACATCATGAACTTTTTCAAGACCGAGATTACCC
TGGCCAACGGCGAGATCCGGAAGCGGCCTCTGATCGAGACAAACGGCGAAACCGGGGAGATCGTGTGGGA
TAAGGGCCGGGATTTTGCCACCGTGCGGAAAGTGCTGAGCATGCCCCAAGTGAATATCGTGAAAAAGACC
GAGGTGCAGACAGGCGGCTTCAGCAAAGAGTCTATCCTGCCCAAGAGGAACAGCGATAAGCTGATCGCCA
GAAAGAAGGACTGGGACCCTAAGAAGTACGGCGGCTTCGACAGCCCCACCGTGGCCTATTCTGTGCTGGT
GGTGGCCAAAGTGGAAAAGGGCAAGTCCAAGAAACTGAAGAGTGTGAAAGAGCTGCTGGGGATCACCATC
ATGGAAAGAAGCAGCTTCGAGAAGAATCCCATCGACTTTCTGGAAGCCAAGGGCTACAAAGAAGTGAAAA
AGGACCTGATCATCAAGCTGCCTAAGTACTCCCTGTTCGAGCTGGAAAACGGCCGGAAGAGAATGCTGGC
CTCTGCCGGCGAACTGCAGAAGGGAAACGAACTGGCCCTGCCCTCCAAATATGTGAACTTCCTGTACCTG
GCCAGCCACTATGAGAAGCTGAAGGGCTCCCCCGAGGATAATGAGCAGAAACAGCTGTTTGTGGAACAGC
ACAAGCACTACCTGGACGAGATCATCGAGCAGATCAGCGAGTTCTCCAAGAGAGTGATCCTGGCCGACGC
TAATCTGGACAAAGTGCTGTCCGCCTACAACAAGCACCGGGATAAGCCCATCAGAGAGCAGGCCGAGAAT
ATCATCCACCTGTTTACCCTGACCAATCTGGGAGCCCCTGCCGCCTTCAAGTACTTTGACACCACCATCG
ACCGGAAGAGGTACACCAGCACCAAAGAGGTGCTGGACGCCACCCTGATCCACCAGAGCATCACCGGCCT
GTACGAGACACGGATCGACCTGTCTCAGCTGGGAGGCGACAGCGCTGGAGGAGGTGGAAGCGGAGGAGGA
GGAAGCGGAGGAGGAGGTAGCGGACCTAAGAAAAAGAGGAAGGTGGCGGCCGCTGGATCCGACTACAAAG
ACCATGACGGTGATTATAAAGATCATGACATCGACTACAAGGATGACGATGACAAGGGTGGATCCGGATC
AGGCTCCCCTAGGTTGAAGAATGTTGATAGATCCACCGCTCAACAGTTGGCCGTGACTGTGGGAAATGTC
ACAGTCATTATCACAGATTTTAAGGAAAAAACCGGAGGAGGAGGTAGCGGAATCAAGGAGGAGCCCCTGG
ACGACTACGACGGCAGCTCATCTTCCCCCGAAAATGATGATCTCTTTATGATGCCACGGATTGTAAATGT
TACATCCCTCGCTACGGAAGGCGGATTGGTCGATATGGGTGGTTCTGGATCTGGAGAGGGAAGGGGAAGC
CTCCTAACTTGCGGAGATGTCGAGGAGAATCCTGGCCCAATGGTTAGTAAGGGAGAGGAGTTGATAAAAG
AGAATATGCACATGAAACTGTATATGGAAGGGACAGTGGACAACCATCACTTCAAGTGCACCTCTGAGGG
AGAAGGAAAGCCATACGAAGGCACCCAGACTATGCGAATTAAGGTCGTGGAGGGAGGGCCTCTCCCCTTC
GCCTTCGATATTCTTGCAACATCTTTCCTCTACGGGAGCAAAACCTTCATCAATCACACACAAGGCATAC
CTGACTTTTTTAAGCAGAGTTTTCCAGAGGGCTTTACCTGGGAGCGTGTGACTACATACGAAGATGGGGG
TGTGCTGACGGCTACACAGGATACTTCACTTCAGGACGGTTGTCTGATCTACAACGTCAAGATCAGGGGG
GTCAATTTCACCTCGAATGGACCAGTAATGCAAAAAAAGACCCTGGGATGGGAAGCTTTTACTGAAACTC
TCTATCCCGCCGACGGCGGCCTCGAAGGCAGAAACGATATGGCTTTGAAGCTGGTTGGCGGGTCCCATCT
AATTGCCAATGCCAAAACCACATATAGGAGCAAAAAGCCTGCAAAGAACCTGAAGATGCCGGGTGTGTAC
TATGTTGACTATAGATTAGAGCGGATCAAAGAGGCAAATAACGAAACGTACGTGGAGCAGCACGAGGTAG
CCGTGGCGCGCTACTGCGATTTACCCTCCAAACTGGGCCATAAACTGAACTGTACAGGAAGCGGAGCTAC
TAACTTCAGCCTGCTGAAGCAGGCTGGCGACGTGGAAGAAAACCCAGGACCTATGGCCAAGCCTTTGTCT
CAAGAAGAATCCACCCTCATTGAAAGAGCAACGGCTACAATCAACAGCATCCCCATCTCTGAAGACTACA
GCGTCGCCAGCGCAGCTCTCTCTAGCGACGGCCGCATCTTCACTGGTGTCAATGTATATCATTTTACTGG
GGGACCTTGTGCAGAACTCGTGGTGCTGGGCACTGCTGCTGCTGCGGCAGCTGGCAACCTGACTTGTATC
GTCGCGATCGGAAATGAGAACAGGGGCATCTTGAGCCCCTGCGGACGGTGCCGACAGGTGCTTCTCGATC
TGCATCCTGGGATCAAAGCCATAGTGAAGGACAGTGATGGACAGCCGACGGCAGTTGGGATTCGTGAATT
GCTGCCCTCTGGTTATGTGTGGGAGGGCTAAGAATTCGATATCAAGCTTATCGGTAATCAACCTCTGGAT
TACAAAATTTGTGAAAGATTGACTGGTATTCTTAACTATGTTGCTCCTTTTACGCTATGTGGATACGCTG
CTTTAATGCCTTTGTATCATGCTATTGCTTCCCGTATGGCTTTCATTTTCTCCTCCTTGTATAAATCCTG
GTTGCTGTCTCTTTATGAGGAGTTGTGGCCCGTTGTCAGGCAACGTGGCGTGGTGTGCACTGTGTTTGCT
GACGCAACCCCCACTGGTTGGGGCATTGCCACCACCTGTCAGCTCCTTTCCGGGACTTTCGCTTTCCCCC
TCCCTATTGCCACGGCGGAACTCATCGCCGCCTGCCTTGCCCGCTGCTGGACAGGGGCTCGGCTGTTGGG
CACTGACAATTCCGTGGTGTTGTCGGGGAAATCATCGTCCTTTCCTTGGCTGCTCGCCTGTGTTGCCACC
TGGATTCTGCGCGGGACGTCCTTCTGCTACGTCCCTTCGGCCCTCAATCCAGCGGACCTTCCTTCCCGCG
GCCTGCTGCCGGCTCTGCGGCCTCTTCCGCGTCTTCGCCTTCGCCCTCAGACGAGTCGGATCTCCCTTTG
GGCCGCCTCCCCGCATCGATACCGTCGACCTCGAGACCTAGAAAAACATGGAGCAATCACAAGTAGCAAT
ACAGCAGCTACCAATGCTGATTGTGCCTGGCTAGAAGCACAAGAGGAGGAGGAGGTGGGTTTTCCAGTCA
CACCTCAGGTACCTTTAAGACCAATGACTTACAAGGCAGCTGTAGATCTTAGCCACTTTTTAAAAGAAAA
GGGGGGACTGGAAGGGCTAATTCACTCCCAACGAAGACAAGATATCCTTGATCTGTGGATCTACCACACA
CAAGGCTACTTCCCTGATTGGCAGAACTACACACCAGGGCCAGGGATCAGATATCCACTGACCTTTGGAT
GGTGCTACAAGCTAGTACCAGTTGAGCAAGAGAAGGTAGAAGAAGCCAATGAAGGAGAGAACACCCGCTT
GTTACACCCTGTGAGCCTGCATGGGATGGATGACCCGGAGAGAGAAGTATTAGAGTGGAGGTTTGACAGC
CGCCTAGCATTTCATCACATGGCCCGAGAGCTGCATCCGGACTGTACTGGGTCTCTCTGGTTAGACCAGA
TCTGAGCCTGGGAGCTCTCTGGCTAACTAGGGAACCCACTGCTTAAGCCTCAATAAAGCTTGCCTTGAGT
GCTTCAAGTAGTGTGTGCCCGTCTGTTGTGTGACTCTGGTAACTAGAGATCCCTCAGACCCTTTTAGTCA
GTGTGGAAAATCTCTAGCAGGGCCCGTTTAAACCCGCTGATCAGCCTCGACTGTGCCTTCTAGTTGCCAG
CCATCTGTTGTTTGCCCCTCCCCCGTGCCTTCCTTGACCCTGGAAGGTGCCACTCCCACTGTCCTTTCCT
AATAAAATGAGGAAATTGCATCGCATTGTCTGAGTAGGTGTCATTCTATTCTGGGGGGTGGGGTGGGGCA
GGACAGCAAGGGGGAGGATTGGGAAGACAATAGCAGGCATGCTGGGGATGCGGTGGGCTCTATGGCTTCT
GAGGCGGAAAGAACCAGCTGGGGCTCTAGGGGGTATCCCC
[124 nt withheld, positions 10961-11084]
C
[91 nt withheld, positions 11086-11176]
A
[49 nt withheld, positions 11178-11226]
CCTTTGACGTTGGAGTCCACGTTCTTT
[37 nt withheld, positions 11254-11290]
ACCCTATCTCGGTCTATTCTTTTGATTTATAAGGGATTTTGCCGATTTCGGCCTATTGGTTAAAAAATGA
GCTGATTTAACAAAAATTTAACGCGAATTAATTCTGTGGAATGTGTGTCAGTTAGGGTGTGGAAAGTCCC
CAGGCTCCCCAGCAGGCAGAAGTATGCAAAGCATGCATCTCAATTAGTCAGCAACCAGGTGTGGAAAGTC
CCCAGGCTCCCCAGCAGGCAGAAGTATGCAAAGCATGCATCTCAATTAGTCAGCAACCATAGTCCCGCCC
CTAACTCCGCCCATCCCGCCCCTAACTCCGCCCAGTTCCGCCCATTCTCCGCCCCATGGCTGACTAATTT
TTTTTATTTATGCAGAGGCCGAGGCCGCCTCTGCCTCTGAGCTATTCCAGAAGTAGTGAGGAGGCTTTTT
TGGAGGCCTAGGCTTTTGCAAAAAGCTCCCGGGAGCTTGTATATCCATTTTCGGATCTGATCAGCACGTG
TTGACAATTAATCATCGGCATAGTATATCGGCATAGTATAATACGACAAGGTGAGGAACTAAACCATGGC
CAAGTTGACCAGTGCCGTTCCGGTGCTCACCGCGCGCGACGTCGCCGGAGCGGTCGAGTTCTGGACCGAC
CGGCTCGGGTTCTCCCGGGACTTCGTGGAGGACGACTTCGCCGGTGTGGTCCGGGACGACGTGACCCTGT
TCATCAGCGCGGTCCAGGACCAGGTGGTGCCGGACAACACCCTGGCCTGGGTGTGGGTGCGCGGCCTGGA
CGAGCTGTACGCCGAGTGGTCGGAGGTCGTGTCCACGAACTTCCGGGACGCCTCCGGGCCGGCCATGACC
GAGATCGGCGAGCAGCCGTGGGGGCGGGAGTTCGCCCTGCGCGACCCGGCCGGCAACTGCGTGCACTTCG
TGGCCGAGGAGCAGGACTGACACGTGCTACGAGATTTCGATTCCACCGCCGCCTTCTATGAAAGGTTGGG
CTTCGGAATCGTTTTCCGGGACGCCGGCTGGATGATCCTCCAGCGCGGGGATCTCATGCTGGAGTTCTTC
GCCCACCCCAACTTGTTTATTGCAGCTTATAATGGTTACAAATAAAGCAATAGCATCACAAATTTCACAA
ATAAAGCATTTTTTTCACTGCATTCTAGTTGTGGTTTGTCCAAACTCATCAATGTATCTTATCATGTCTG
TATACCGTCGACCTCTAGCTAGAGCTTGGCGTAATCATGGTCATAGCTGTTTCCTGTGTGAAATTGTTAT
CCGCTCACAATTCCACACAACATACGAGCCGGAAGCATAAAGTGTAAAGCCTGGGGTGCCTAATGAGTGA
GCTAACTCACATTAATTGCGTTGCGCTCACTGCCCGCTTTCCAGTCGGGAAACCTGTCGTGCCAGCTGCA
TTAATGAATCGGCCAACGCGCGGGGAGAGGCGGTTTGCGTATTGGGCGCTCTTCCGCTTCCTCGCTCACT
GACTCGCTGCGCTCGGTCGTTCGGCTGCGGCGAGCGGTATCAGCTCACTCAAAGGCGGTAATACGGTTAT
CCACAGAATCAGGGGATAACGCAGGAAAGAACATGTGAGCAAAAGGCCAGCAAAAGGCCAGGAACCGTAA
AAAGGCCGCGTTGCTGGCGTTTTTCCATAGGCTCCGCCCCCCTGACGAGCATCACAAAAATCGACGCTCA
AGTCAGAGGTGGCGAAACCCGACAGGACTATAAAGATACCAGGCGTTTCCCCCTGGAAGCTCCCTCGTGC
GCTCTCCTGTTCCGACCCTGCCGCTTACCGGATACCTGTCCGCCTTTCTCCCTTCGGGAAGCGTGGCGCT
TTCTCATAGCTCACGCTGTAGGTATCTCAGTTCGGTGTAGGTCGTTCGCTCCAAGCTGGGCTGTGTGCAC
GAACCCCCCGTTCAGCCCGACCGCTGCGCCTTATCCGGTAACTATCGTCTTGAGTCCAACCCGGTAAGAC
ACGACTTATCGCCACTGGCAGCAGCCACTGGTAACAGGATTAGCAGAGCGAGGTATGTAGGCGGTGCTAC
AGAGTTCTTGAAGTGGTGGCCTAACTACGGCTACACTAGAAGAACAGTATTTGGTATCTGCGCTCTGCTG
AAGCCAGTTACCTTCGGAAAAAGAGTTGGTAGCTCTTGATCCGGCAAACAAACCACCGCTGGTAGCGGTG
GTTTTTTTGTTTGCAAGCAGCAGATTACGCGCAGAAAAAAAGGATCTCAAGAAGATCCTTTGATCTTTTC
TACGGGGTCTGACGCTCAGTGGAACGAAAACTCACGTTAAGGGATTTTGGTCATGAGATTATCAAAAAGG
ATCTTCACCTAGATCCTTTTAAATTAAAAATGAAGTTTTAAATCAATCTAAAGTATATATGAGTAAACTT
GGTCTGACAGTTACCAATGCTTAATCAGTGAGGCACCTATCTCAGCGATCTGTCTATTTCGTTCATCCAT
AGTTGCCTGACTCCCCGTCGTGTAGATAACTACGATACGGGAGGGCTTACCATCTGGCCCCAGTGCTGCA
ATGATACCGCGAGACCCACGCTCACCGGCTCCAGATTTATCAGCAATAAACCAGCCAGCCGGAAGGGCCG
AGCGCAGAAGTGGTCCTGCAACTTTATCCGCCTCCATCCAGTCTATTAATTGTTGCCGGGAAGCTAGAGT
AAGTAGTTCGCCAGTTAATAGTTTGCGCAACGTTGTTGCCATTGCTACAGGCATCGTGGTGTCACGCTCG
TCGTTTGGTATGGCTTCATTCAGCTCCGGTTCCCAACGATCAAGGCGAGTTACATGATCCCCCATGTTGT
GCAAAAAAGCGGTTAGCTCCTTCGGTCCTCCGATCGTTGTCAGAAGTAAGTTGGCCGCAGTGTTATCACT
CATGGTTATGGCAGCACTGCATAATTCTCTTACTGTCATGCCATCCGTAAGATGCTTTTCTGTGACTGGT
GAGTACTCAACCAAGTCATTCTGAGAATAGTGTATGCGGCGACCGAGTTGCTCTTGCCCGGCGTCAATAC
GGGATAATACCGCGCCACATAGCAGAACTTTAAAAGTGCTCATCATTGGAAAACGTTCTTCGGGGCGAAA
ACTCTCAAGGATCTTACCGCTGTTGAGATCCAGTTCGATGTAACCCACTCGTGCACCCAACTGATCTTCA
GCATCTTTTACTTTCACCAGCGTTTCTGGGTGAGCAAAAACAGGAAGGCAAAATGCCGCAAAAAAGGGAA
TAAGGGCGACACGGAAATGTTGAATACTCATACTCTTCCTTTTTCAATATTATTGAAGCATTTATCAGGG
TTATTGTCTCATGAGCGGATACATATTTGAATGTATTTAGAAAAATAAACAAATAGGGGTTCCGCGCACA
TTTCCCCGAAAAGTGCCACCTGACGTCGACGGATCGGGAGATCTCCCGATCCCCTATGGTGCACTCTCAG
TACAATCTGCTCTGATGCCGCATAGTTAAGCCAGTATCTGCTCCCTGCTTGTGTGTTGGAGGTCGCTGAG
TAGTGCGCGAGCAAAATTTAAGCTACAACAAGGCAAGGCTTGACCGACAATTGCATGAAGAATCTGCTTA
GGGTTAGGCGTTTTGCGCTGCTTCGCGATGTACGGGCCAGATATACGCGTTGACATTGATTATTGACTAG
TTATTAATAGTAATCAATTACGGGGTCATTAGTTCATAGCCCATATATGGAGTTCCGCGTTACATAACTT
ACGGTAAATGGCCCGCCTGGCTGACCGCCCAAC
Features (pLannotate 1.2.2; 36 found; start..end, strand, type, name):
    259..458     +  promoter       CMV promoter: human cytomegalovirus (CMV) immediate early promoter
    476..656     +  LTR            5' LTR (truncated): truncated 5' long terminal repeat (LTR) from HIV-1
    703..828     +  misc_feature   HIV-1 Ψ: packaging signal of human immunodeficiency virus type 1
    812..1175    +  CDS            HIV-1 gag (fragment): gag protein from human immunodeficiency virus 1; gag
   1321..1554    +  misc_feature   RRE: The Rev response element (RRE) of HIV-1 allows for Rev-dependent mRNA export from the nucleus to the cytoplasm.
   1931..2031    +  CDS            Rev (fragment): human immunodeficiency virus 1 (HIV-1) Rev protein; rev; enhances nuclear export of unspliced and incompletely spliced viral mRNAs
   2081..2198    +  misc_feature   cPPT/CTS: central polypurine tract and central termination sequence of HIV-1
   2255..2321    +  CDS            small t antigen (fragment): SV40 (simian virus 40) small t antigen
   2328..3506    +  promoter       EF-1α promoter: strong constitutive promoter for human elongation factor EF-1α
   3522..3569    +  CDS            nucleoplasmin NLS: bipartite nuclear localization signal from nucleoplasmin
   3569..7670    +  CDS            dCas9 (fragment): catalytically dead mutant of the Cas9 endonuclease from the Streptococcus pyogenes Type II CRISPR/Cas system RNA-guided DNA-binding protein that lacks endonuclease activity due to the D10A mutation in the RuvC catalytic domain and the N863A mutation in the HNH catalytic domain
   7761..7826    +  CDS            3xFLAG: three tandem FLAG® epitope tags, followed by an enterokinase cleavage site
   7848..7943    +  CDS            YAF2 (fragment): YAF2_HUMAN - Experimental evidence at protein level: Swiss-Prot protein existence level 1. Binds to MYC and inhibits MYC-mediated transactivation. Also binds to MYCN and enhances MYCN-dependent transcriptional activation. Increases calpain 2-mediated proteolysis of YY1 in vitro. Component of the E2F6.com-1 complex, a repressive complex that methylates 'Lys-9' of histone H3, suggesting that it is involved in chromatin-remodeling. From Homo sapiens (Human).
   8160..8870    +  CDS            mTagBFP2: mTagBFP2 is a basic (constitutively fluorescent) blue fluorescent protein published in 2011, derived from Entacmaea quadricolor. It is reported to be a very rapidly-maturing monomer with very low acid sensitivity.
   8943..9341    +  CDS            BSD: blasticidin S deaminase; Aspergillus terreus BSD; confers resistance to blasticidin
   9342..9363    +  misc_feature   MCS (fragment): pBluescript multiple cloning site
   9366..9954    +  misc_feature   WPRE: woodchuck hepatitis virus posttranscriptional regulatory element
   9891..10472   +  CDS            nef (fragment): NEF_HV1H2 - Experimental evidence at protein level: Swiss-Prot protein existence level 1. Extracellular Nef protein targets CD4(+) T-lymphocytes for apoptosis by interacting with CXCR4 surface receptors. From Human immunodeficiency virus type 1 group M subtype B (isolate HXB2) (HIV-1).
  10479..10659   +  LTR            5' LTR (truncated): truncated 5' long terminal repeat (LTR) from HIV-1
  10691..10915   +  polyA_signal   bGH poly(A) signal: bovine growth hormone polyadenylation signal
  10919..10940   +  promoter       SV40 promoter (fragment): SV40 enhancer and early promoter
  10961..11389   +  rep_origin     f1 ori (sequence partly withheld): f1 bacteriophage origin of replication; arrow indicates direction of (+) strand synthesis
  11403..11732   +  promoter       SV40 promoter: SV40 enhancer and early promoter
  11780..11827   +  promoter       EM7 promoter: synthetic bacterial promoter&nbsp
  11846..12220   +  CDS            BleoR: antibiotic-binding protein; Sh ble from Streptoalloteichus hindustanus; confers resistance to bleomycin, phleomycin, and Zeocin™
  12230..12355   +  CDS            ble (fragment): BLE_KLEPN - Experimental evidence at protein level: Swiss-Prot protein existence level 1. Binding protein with a strong affinity to the bleomycin family of antibiotics. Binds to CL990; an antimitotic-antibiotic compound. From Klebsiella pneumoniae.
  12350..12471   +  polyA_signal   SV40 poly(A) signal: SV40 polyadenylation signal
  12542..12564   -  protein_bind   lac operator (fragment): The lac repressor binds to the lac operator to inhibit transcription in E. coli. This inhibition can be relieved by adding lactose or isopropyl-β-D-thiogalactopyranoside (IPTG). lac repressor encoded by lacI
  12568..12598   -  promoter       lac promoter: promoter for the E. coli lac operon
  12613..12634   -  protein_bind   CAP binding site: CAP binding activates transcription in the presence of cAMP. E. coli catabolite activator protein
  12647..12739   -  CDS            lacI (fragment): lac repressor; lacI; The lac repressor binds to the lac operator to inhibit transcription in E. coli. This inhibition can be relieved by adding lactose or isopropyl-β-D-thiogalactopyranoside (IPTG).
  12922..13510   -  rep_origin     ori: high-copy-number ColE1/pMB1/pBR322/pUC origin of replication
  13681..14541   -  CDS            AmpR: β-lactamase; bla; confers resistance to ampicillin, carbenicillin, and related antibiotics
  14542..14646   -  promoter       AmpR promoter: bla
  14705..14757   -  misc_feature   bom (fragment): basis of mobility region from pBR322
  14912..258     +  enhancer       CMV enhancer (across the origin): human cytomegalovirus immediate early enhancer
