[The description below was written by a language model from this plasmid's Addgene catalogue record and pLannotate feature annotations shown in this document.]
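Description:
pJT342 is a 15 kb lentiviral transfer plasmid for mammalian expression of a CRISPR-based transcriptional effector, built on the pJT216 backbone. In bacteria it replicates from a high-copy ColE1/pUC-type origin and is selected with ampicillin through the β-lactamase gene; an f1 origin is also present. The viral portion has a third-generation-style layout. A CMV enhancer/promoter drives a truncated HIV-1 5' LTR, followed by the Ψ packaging signal with a gag fragment, the Rev response element and the cPPT/CTS. Downstream of the cargo are a WPRE, a second truncated LTR and a bGH polyadenylation signal. Outside the LTRs the backbone carries an SV40/EM7-driven bleomycin/Zeocin resistance cassette, which the catalogue entry does not list as a marker.

The payload is a single open reading frame driven by the human EF-1α promoter. It begins with a nucleoplasmin bipartite nuclear localisation signal and catalytically dead S. pyogenes Cas9, which binds DNA under guide RNA direction without cutting. This is followed by a 3xFLAG epitope and, according to the name, human effector domains from RYBP and MGA (MGA1+2). The automated annotation does not label these domains directly. It marks only a short segment after the FLAG tag as a YAF2 fragment, probably reflecting similarity to the RYBP domain, and leaves the MGA region unannotated. A T2A peptide then separates mTagBFP2, and a P2A peptide separates blasticidin S deaminase; both 2A elements are named in the title but not annotated. Transduced cells can therefore be identified by blue fluorescence or enriched with blasticidin, while the dCas9 fusion is produced as a separate protein. No guide RNA cassette is annotated, so the guide must be supplied separately. The stated purpose is manipulating transcription at targeted loci with a compact dCas9 effector fusion.
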