Addgene plasmid #195541: pJT342 Lenti pEF-dCas9-3XFLAG-RYBP + MGA1+2-T2A-tagBFP-P2A-Blast
Purpose: dCas9 effector fusion for manipulating transcription
Depositing lab: Michael Bassik & Lacra Bintu. Depositing organization: Stanford University. Publication: Development of compact transcriptional effectors using high-throughput measurements in diverse contexts. Tycko J, Van MV, Aradhana, DelRosso N, Ye H, Yao D, Valbuena R, Vaughan-Jackson A, Xu X, Ludwig C, Spees K, Liu K, Gu M, Khare V, Mukund AX, Suzuki PH, Arana S, Zhang C, Du PP, Ornstein TS, Hess GT, Kamber RA, Qi LS, Khalil AS, Bintu L, Bassik MC. Nat Biotechnol. 2024 Nov 1. doi: 10.1038/s41587-024-02442-6. PubMed 39487265.
Backbone
  Vector backbone: pJT216
  Vector type: Mammalian Expression, Lentiviral, CRISPR
  Selectable markers: Blasticidin ; BFP
Growth in bacteria
  Bacterial resistance: Ampicillin, 100 μg/mL
  Growth temperature: 37°C
  Growth strain: NEB Stable
  Copy number: High Copy
Gene/Insert
  Gene/Insert name: Lenti pEF-dCas9-3XFLAG-RYBP + MGA1+2-T2A-tagBFP-P2A-Blast
  Species: H. sapiens (human)
  Promoter: pEF1a
  Tag / fusion protein: 3XFLAG (C terminal on insert)
  Cloning method: Restriction Enzyme; 5′ cloning site Unknown (unknown if destroyed); 3′ cloning site Unknown (unknown if destroyed)
Terms and licenses: Academic/Nonprofit Terms; Industry Terms: Not Available to Industry
Depositor comments: Please visit https://www.biorxiv.org/content/10.1101/2023.05.12.540558v1 for bioRxiv preprint.
How to cite: pJT342 Lenti pEF-dCas9-3XFLAG-RYBP + MGA1+2-T2A-tagBFP-P2A-Blast was a gift from Michael Bassik & Lacra Bintu (Addgene plasmid # 195541 ; http://n2t.net/addgene:195541 ; RRID:Addgene_195541)
